>Addgene plasmid #61695 | pCMVJ-scTALEN-ABL1-R | addgene partial sequence | sequence record 101799 | CMV-F 5'-CGCAAATGGGCGGTAGGCGTG-3'
CTATATAAGCAGAGCTCGTTTAGTGAACCGTCAGAATTCAGATCTGGTACCGCCGCCACCATGGGACCTA
AGAAAAAGAGGAAGGTGGCGGCCGCTGACTACAAGGATGACGACGATAAACTTGATACATCGCTTCTTGA
TTCGATGCCTGCCGTCGGCACGCCGCATACAGCGGCTGCCCCAGCAGAGTGCGATGAGGTGCAATCGGGT
CTGCGTGCAGCCGATGACCCGCCACCCACCGTGCGTGTCGCTGTCACTGCCGCGCGGCCGCCGCGCGCCA
AGCCGGCCCCGCGACGGCGTGCGGCGCAACCCTCCGACGCTTCGCCGGCCGCGCAGGTGGATCTACGCAC
GCTCGGCTACAGTCAGCAGCAGCAAGAGAAGATCAAACCGAAGGTGCGTTCGACAGTGGCGCAGCACCAC
GAGGCACTGGTGGGCCATGGGTTTACACACGCGCACATCGTTGCGCTCAGCCAACACCCGGCAGCGTTAG
GGACCGTTGCTGTCACGTATCAGGACATAATCAGGGCGTTGCCAGAGGCGACACACGAAGACATCGTTGG
CGTCGGCAAACAGTGGTCCGGCGCACGCGCTCTGGAGGCCTTGCTGACCGAAGCCGGTGAACTGCGTGGT
CCGCCGTTGCAGCTGGATACCGGCCAACTGTTGAAAATTGCAAAGCGTGGTGGCGTGACCGCGGTGGAAG
CGGTCCATGCCTGGCGTAATGCGTTGACGGGCGCCCCCCTGAACCTGACCCCGGACCAAGTGGTGGCTAT
CGCCAGCAACGGTGGCGGCAAGCAAGCGCTCGAAACGGTGCAGCGGCTGTTGCCGGTGCTGTGCCAGGAC
CATGGCCTGACCCCGGACCAAGTGGTGGCTATCGCCAGCAACAATGGCGGCAAGCAAGCGCTCGAA
