>Addgene plasmid #61695 | pCMVJ-scTALEN-ABL1-R | addgene partial sequence | sequence record 102601 | hGH-PA-R 5'-CCAGCTTGGTTCCCAATAGA-3'
GGTTGTCTTCCCAACTTGCCCCTTGCTCCATACCACCCCCCTCCACCCCATAATATTATAGAAGGACACC
TAGTCAGACAAAATGATGCAACTTAATTTTATTAGGACAAGGCTGGTGGGCACTGGAGTGGCAACTTCCA
GGGCCAGGAGAGGCACTGGGGAGGGGTCACAGGGATGCCACCCGGGATCCTCTAGAGTCGACTTAAAAGT
TTATCTCGCCGTTATTAAATTTCCGTCTCACTTCCTCTAAGGTTAATGTGCCGGCTTTAATCATTTCTCC
ACCAATTAAAAGCTCTTCTACACTAAGAACAGCTCCATTACAATTAGTGATATGATTTAATCGTGTAAGC
TGAGCTTTGTAGTTTCCTTTAAAGTGACCACTCACAAATAAAAACTTAAATTCCGTTACAGAAGATGGAT
AGACTTTCCACCATTCATTAGGGTTGATATGTTTGTTTCGTGTTTGATTTTCTTCGACATATCGTTGCAT
TTCATCTGCTTGGCCAATTGGCAGATTATAACCTCCGCTATAAGCTTTAGTATCCACGATCACACCGTAA
TCAATAGGAGATCCGACAGTATAAATTGCTCCGTCCGGTTTCCTTGATCCACCCAAATGTTTACCTCTAT
ATCCATAAACTTTCATAAAAAATTCCATTACCTTCATTTCAAGAATTCTATCCTGAGTGGAATTTCTGGC
AATTTCAATTAATTCAATATATTCATGAGGCACATATTTCAATTTATGACGAAGTTCAGATTTCTTCTCC
TCCAGTTCACTTTTGACTAGTTGACTCGAGCCGCTTCCCGACCCAGATCCCATAAACACGGAGACCTTCT
TTCTGACCATCGCAGTGGTCTGGTCCGTGTAAGCAGATCCTGTAACCGGAATGCCCAGCTTGATGGATTT
CGCGAGGGGCGCTACCCCATTGATAGATCCGATGGTCCAGAGAGTCGGCTGGATGGAGTTCGTGATGTGC
GTCGTCAAGGGTATAGATCCTGCAGACATATATATCTTCGGAACAACATTCCTGGGGTTCGTGGTCCGGG
TTATAGATCCTGAGCCGCTACCGGATCCAA
