>Addgene plasmid #61695 | pCMVJ-scTALEN-ABL1-R | addgene partial sequence | sequence record 102661 | TAL_F1 5'-ttggcgtcggcaaacagtgg-3'
GAGGCCTTGCTGACCGAAGCCGGTGAACTGCGTGGTCCGCCGTTGCAGCTGGATACCGGCCAACTGTTGA
AAATTGCAAAGCGTGGTGGCGTGACCGCGGTGGAAGCGGTCCATGCCTGGCGTAATGCGTTGACGGGCGC
CCCCCTGAACCTGACCCCGGACCAAGTGGTGGCTATCGCCAGCAACGGTGGCGGCAAGCAAGCGCTCGAA
ACGGTGCAGCGGCTGTTGCCGGTGCTGTGCCAGGACCATGGCCTGACCCCGGACCAAGTGGTGGCTATCG
CCAGCAACAATGGCGGCAAGCAAGCGCTCGAAACGGTGCAGCGGCTGTTGCCGGTGCTGTGCCAGGACCA
TGGCCTGACCCCGGACCAAGTGGTGGCTATCGCCAGCAACAATGGCGGCAAGCAAGCGCTCGAAACGGTG
CAGCGGCTGTTGCCGGTGCTGTGCCAGGACCATGGCCTGACCCCGGACCAAGTGGTGGCTATCGCCAGCA
ACGGTGGCGGCAAGCAAGCGCTCGAAACGGTGCAGCGGCTGTTGCCGGTGCTGTGCCAGGACCATGGCCT
GACTCCGGACCAAGTGGTGGCTATCGCCAGCCACGATGGCGGCAAGCAAGCGCTCGAAACGGTGCAGCGG
CTGTTGCCGGTGCTGTGCCAGGACCATGGCCTGACTCCGGACCAAGTGGTGGCTATCGCCAGCCACGATG
GCGGCAAGCAAGCGCTCGAAACGGTGCAGCGGCTGTTGCCGGTGCTGTGCCAGGACCATGGCCTGACTCC
GGACCAAGTGGTGGCTATCGCCAGCCACGATGGCGGCAAGCAAGCGCTCGAAACGGTGCAGCGGCTGTTG
CCGGTGCTGTGCCAGGACCATGGCCTGACTCCGGACCAAGTGGTGGCTATCGCCAGCCACGATGGCGGCA
AGCAAGCGCTCGAAACGGTGCAGCGGCTGTTGCCGGTGCTGTGCCAGGACCATGGCCTGACCCCGGACCA
AGTGGTGGCTATCGCCAGCAACATTGGCGGCAAGCAAGCGCTCGAAACGGTGCAGCGGCTGTTGCCGGTG
CTGTGCCAGGACCATGGCCTGACCCCGGACCAAGTGGTGGCTATCGCCAGC
