>Addgene plasmid #61695 | pCMVJ-scTALEN-ABL1-R | addgene partial sequence | sequence record 102664 | TAL_R2 5'-ggcgacgaggtggtcgttgg-3'
GGCCGGCTCAGCTGGGCCACAATGCTTTCGAGCGCTTGCTTGCCGCCACCGTTGCTGGCGATAGCCACCA
CTTGGTCCGGGGTCAGGCCATGGTCCTGGCACAGCACCGGCAACAGCCGCTGCACCGTTTCGAGCGCTTG
CTTGCCGCCACCGTTGCTGGCGATAGCCACCACTTGGTCCGGGGTCAGGCCATGGTCCTGGCACAGCACC
GGCAACAGCCGCTGCACCGTTTCGAGCGCTTGCTTGCCGCCATCGTGGCTGGCGATAGCCACCACTTGGT
CCGGAGTCAGGCCATGGTCCTGGCACAGCACCGGCAACAGCCGCTGCACCGTTTCGAGCGCTTGCTTGCC
GCCAATGTTGCTGGCGATAGCCACCACTTGGTCCGGGGTCAGGCCATGGTCCTGGCACAGCACCGGCAAC
AGCCGCTGCACCGTTTCGAGCGCTTGCTTGCCGCCACCGTTGCTGGCGATAGCCACCACTTGGTCCGGGG
TCAGGCCATGGTCCTGGCACAGCACCGGCAACAGCCGCTGCACCGTTTCGAGCGCTTGCTTGCCGCCATT
GTTGCTGGCGATAGCCACCACTTGGTCCGGGGTCAGGCCATGGTCCTGGCACAGCACCGGCAACAGCCGC
TGCACCGTTTCGAGCGCTTGCTTGCCGCCAATGTTGCTGGCGATAGCCACCACTTGGTCCGGGGTCAGGC
CATGGTCCTGGCACAGCACCGGCAACAGCCGCTGCACCGTTTCGAGCGCTTGCTTGCCGCCAATGTTGCT
GGCGATAGCCACCACTTGGTCCGGGGTCAGGCCATGGTCCTGGCACAGCACCGGCAACAGCCGCTGCACC
GTTTCGAGCGCTTGCTTGCCGCCATCGTGGCTGGCGATAGCCACCACTTGGTCCGGAGTCAGGCCATGGT
CCTGGCACAGCACCGGCAACAGCCGCTGCACCGTTTCGAGCGCTTGCTTGCCGCCATCGTGGCTGGCGAT
AGCCACCACTTGGTCCGGAGTCAGGCCATGGTCCTGGCACAGCACCGGCAACAGCCGCTGCACCGTTTC
