[The description below was written by a language model from this plasmid's Addgene catalogue record.]
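Description:
pCMVJ-scTALEN-ABL1-R is a mammalian expression plasmid built on the pCMV5 backbone and designed to produce a single-chain TALE nuclease directed at a site in the human ABL1 locus. It is propagated in E. coli under ampicillin selection. The record gives no feature table, so the origin of replication, polyadenylation signal and exact promoter are not explicitly listed. The backbone and plasmid name point to a CMV promoter driving the insert, as is usual for pCMV5-derived vectors, but this is an inference rather than a recorded annotation. No mammalian selection marker is recorded, which fits use by transient transfection.

The insert, scTALEN-ABL1-R, is a synthetic open reading frame carrying an N-terminal SV40 nuclear localization signal and an N-terminal Flag epitope. The NLS directs the nuclease into the nucleus, and the Flag tag allows expression to be checked by immunodetection. Conventional TALENs work as pairs: two separate TALE DNA-binding arrays, each fused to a FokI cleavage domain monomer, bind flanking half-sites so that the FokI domains dimerize and cut the intervening spacer. In a single-chain architecture the nuclease function is instead carried on one polypeptide, so that a single protein is intended to be enough for cleavage. The record does not detail the linker design, the repeat array composition or the exact target sequence, and the "R" suffix presumably refers to the right-hand ABL1 site, though this is not stated. The construct is intended for expression in human cells to introduce targeted double-strand breaks at ABL1 for genome engineering studies.
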