Addgene plasmid #61695: pCMVJ-scTALEN-ABL1-R
Purpose: Expresses a single-chain TALEN targeting ABL1 site in human cells
Depositing lab: Huimin Zhao. Depositing organization: University of Illinois at Urbana-Champaign. Publication: A single-chain TALEN architecture for genome engineering. Sun N, Zhao H. Mol Biosyst. 2014 Mar 4;10(3):446-53. doi: 10.1039/c3mb70412b. Epub 2013 Dec 16. PubMed 24336919.
Backbone
  Vector backbone: pCMV5
  Vector type: Mammalian Expression
Growth in bacteria
  Bacterial resistance: Ampicillin, 100 μg/mL
  Growth temperature: 37°C
  Growth strain: DH5alpha
  Copy number: Unknown
Gene/Insert
  Gene/Insert name: scTALEN-ABL1-R
  Species: Synthetic
  Tag / fusion protein: SV40 NLS (N terminal on insert); Flag (N terminal on insert)
Terms and licenses: Academic/Nonprofit Terms; Industry Terms: Not Available to Industry
How to cite: pCMVJ-scTALEN-ABL1-R was a gift from Huimin Zhao (Addgene plasmid # 61695 ; http://n2t.net/addgene:61695 ; RRID:Addgene_61695)
